Addgene plasmid #209090: pCX:γB2ΔICD-EC5-VenusΔN3C9-P3
Purpose: mVenus-inserted PcdhgB2 lacking an intracellular domain (ICD)
Depositing lab: Takeharu Nagai. Depositing organization: The University of Osaka. Publication: Development of FRET-based indicators for visualizing homophilic trans interaction of a clustered protocadherin. Kanadome T, Hoshino N, Nagai T, Matsuda T, Yagi T. Sci Rep. 2021 Nov 15;11(1):22237. doi: 10.1038/s41598-021-01481-2. PubMed 34782670.
Backbone
  Vector backbone: pCX
  Backbone size w/o insert (bp): 4778
  Vector type: Mammalian Expression
Growth in bacteria
  Bacterial resistance: Ampicillin, 100 μg/mL
  Growth temperature: 37°C
  Growth strain: DH5alpha
  Copy number: High Copy
Gene/Insert
  Gene/Insert name: PcdhgB2
  Species: M. musculus (mouse)
  Insert size (bp): 2970
  Entrez Gene: Pcdhgb2
  Promoter: Chicken β-actin
  Tag / fusion protein: PA tag (C terminal on insert)
  Cloning method: Restriction Enzyme; 5′ cloning site EcoRI (not destroyed); 3′ cloning site BglII (not destroyed)
  Sequencing primers: 5′ CTTCTGGCGTGTGACCGG; 3′ CCATATGTCCTTCCGAGTG
Terms and licenses: Academic/Nonprofit Terms; Industry Terms: Not Available to Industry
How to cite: pCX:γB2ΔICD-EC5-VenusΔN3C9-P3 was a gift from Takeharu Nagai (Addgene plasmid # 209090 ; http://n2t.net/addgene:209090 ; RRID:Addgene_209090)
