[The description below was written by a language model from this plasmid's Addgene catalogue record and pLannotate feature annotations shown in this document.]
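Description:
pCX:γB2ΔICD-EC5-VenusΔN3C9-P3 is a mammalian expression plasmid built on the pCX backbone. It is propagated in E. coli as a high-copy plasmid through a ColE1/pUC-type origin and selected with ampicillin via the β-lactamase gene and its native promoter. The backbone also carries remnants of the lac promoter/operator region and lacI. An SV40 origin with a short SV40 promoter fragment and an SV40 poly(A) signal is present as well; this origin can support episomal replication in cells that supply large T antigen.

Expression is driven by the composite CAG-type arrangement: the CMV immediate-early enhancer, the chicken β-actin promoter and a chimeric chicken β-actin/rabbit β-globin intron, with a rabbit β-globin polyadenylation signal downstream. Together these give strong, broadly active transcription in mammalian cells. The insert, cloned between EcoRI and BglII sites that remain intact, is mouse protocadherin γB2 (Pcdhgb2) lacking its intracellular domain, with mVenus inserted into the protein and a PA epitope tag at the C terminus. The construct name suggests that the fluorescent protein sits in extracellular cadherin domain 5 and is trimmed at its N and C termini, but the record does not spell out these details. The automated annotation labels the single long open reading frame as a human PCDHGB1 homologue and does not separately mark the Venus or PA tag segments. This reflects homology-based matching, not a different insert.

The plasmid comes from work developing FRET-based indicators of homophilic trans interactions of a clustered protocadherin. The Venus-inserted, ICD-deleted protein would plausibly serve as one fluorescent partner in such an indicator, although the record does not state its exact role.
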