Features (pLannotate 1.2.2; 17 found; start..end, strand, type, name):
      5..384     +  enhancer       CMV enhancer: human cytomegalovirus immediate early enhancer
    386..661     +  promoter       chicken β-actin promoter: No description available
    662..1678    +  intron         chimeric intron: chimera between introns from chicken β-actin and rabbit β-globin
   1676..1732    +  CDS            HBB (fragment): HBB_LEPEU - Experimental evidence at protein level: Swiss-Prot protein existence level 1. Involved in oxygen transport from the lung to the various peripheral tissues. From Lepus europaeus (European hare).
   1778..4651    +  CDS            PCDHGB1: PCDGD_HUMAN - Experimental evidence at protein level: Swiss-Prot protein existence level 1. Potential calcium-dependent cell-adhesion protein. May be involved in the establishment and maintenance of specific neuronal connections in the brain. From Homo sapiens (Human).
   4759..4814    +  polyA_signal   β-globin poly(A) signal: rabbit β-globin polyadenylation signal (Gil and Proudfoot, 1987)
   5199..5215    -  protein_bind   lac operator: The lac repressor binds to the lac operator to inhibit transcription in E. coli. This inhibition can be relieved by adding lactose or isopropyl-β-D-thiogalactopyranoside (IPTG). lac repressor encoded by lacI
   5223..5253    -  promoter       lac promoter: promoter for the E. coli lac operon
   5268..5289    -  protein_bind   CAP binding site: CAP binding activates transcription in the presence of cAMP. E. coli catabolite activator protein
   5302..5341    -  CDS            lacI (fragment): lac repressor; lacI; The lac repressor binds to the lac operator to inhibit transcription in E. coli. This inhibition can be relieved by adding lactose or isopropyl-β-D-thiogalactopyranoside (IPTG).
   5348..5370    +  promoter       SV40 promoter (fragment): SV40 enhancer and early promoter
   5394..5529    +  rep_origin     SV40 ori: SV40 origin of replication
   5549..5683    +  polyA_signal   SV40 poly(A) signal: SV40 polyadenylation signal
   5685..5739    -  CDS            lacI (fragment): lac repressor; lacI; The lac repressor binds to the lac operator to inhibit transcription in E. coli. This inhibition can be relieved by adding lactose or isopropyl-β-D-thiogalactopyranoside (IPTG).
   5922..6510    -  rep_origin     ori: high-copy-number ColE1/pMB1/pBR322/pUC origin of replication
   6681..7541    -  CDS            AmpR: β-lactamase; bla; confers resistance to ampicillin, carbenicillin, and related antibiotics
   7542..7646    -  promoter       AmpR promoter: bla
>Addgene plasmid #209090 | pCX:γB2ΔICD-EC5-VenusΔN3C9-P3 | addgene full sequence | sequence record 417741 | Addgene NGS Result
GGTCGACATTGATTATTGACTAGTTATTAATAGTAATCAATTACGGGGTCATTAGTTCATAGCCCATATA
TGGAGTTCCGCGTTACATAACTTACGGTAAATGGCCCGCCTGGCTGACCGCCCAACGACCCCCGCCCATT
GACGTCAATAATGACGTATGTTCCCATAGTAACGCCAATAGGGACTTTCCATTGACGTCAATGGGTGGAG
TATTTACGGTAAACTGCCCACTTGGCAGTACATCAAGTGTATCATATGCCAAGTACGCCCCCTATTGACG
TCAATGACGGTAAATGGCCCGCCTGGCATTATGCCCAGTACATGACCTTATGGGACTTTCCTACTTGGCA
GTACATCTACGTATTAGTCATCGCTATTACCATGGTCGAGGTGAGCCCCACGTTCTGCTTCACTCTCCCC
ATCTCCCCCCCCTCCCCACCCCCAATTTTGTATTTATTTATTTTTTAATTATTTTGTGCAGCGATGGGGG
CGGGGGGGGGGGGGGSGSGSGCCAGGGGGGGGGGGGGGGGGSGAGGGGGGGGGSGGGGSGAGGCGGAGAG
GTGCGGCGGCAGCCAATCAGAGCGGCGCGCTCCGAAAGTTTCCTTTTATGGCGAGGCGGCGGCGGCGGCG
GCCCTATAAAAAGCGAAGCGCGCGGCGGGCGGGAGTCGCTGCGCGCTGCCTTCGCCCCGTGCCCCGCTCC
GCCGCCGCCTCGCGCCGCCCGCCCCGGCTCTGACTGACCGCGTTACTCCCACAGGTGAGCGGGCGGGACG
GCCCTTCTCCTCCGGGCTGTAATTAGCGCTTGGTTTAATGACGGCTTGTTTCTTTTCTGTGGCTGCGTGA
AAGCCTTGAGGGGCTCCGGGAGGGCCCTTTGTGCGGGGGGAGCGGCTCGGGGGGTGCGTGCGTGTGTGTG
TGCGTGGGGAGCGCCGCGTGCGGCTCCGCGCTGCCCGGCGGCTGTGAGCGCTGCGGGCGCGGCGCGGGGC
TTTGTGCGCTCCGCAGTGTGCGCGAGGGGAGCGCGGCCGGGGGCGGTGCCCCGCGGTGCGGGGGGGGCTG
CGAGGGGAACAAAGGCTGCGTGCGGGGTGTGTGCGTGGGGGGGTGAGCAGGGGGTGTGGGCGCGTCGGTC
GGGCTGCAACCCCCCCTGCACCCCCCTCCCCGAGTTGCTGAGCACGGCCCGGCTTCGGGTGCGGGGCTCC
GTACGGGGCGTGGCGCGGGGCTCGCCGTGCCGGGCGGGGGGTGGCGGCAGGKGGGGGTGCCGGGCGGGGC
GGGGCCGCCTCGGGCCGGGGRGGGCTCGGGGGRGGGGCGCGGCGGCCCCCGGAGCGCCGGCGGCTGTCGA
GGCGCGGCGAGCCGCAGCCATTGCCTTTTATGGTAATCGTGCGAGAGGGCGCAGGGACTTCCTTTGTCCC
AAATCTGTGCGGAGCCGAAATCTGGGAGGCGCCGCCGCACCCCCTCTAGCGGGCGCGGGGCGAAGCGGTG
CGGCGCCGGCAGGAAGGAAATGGGCGGGGAGGGCCTTCGTGCGTCGCCGCGCCGCCGTCCCCTTCTCCCT
CTCCAGCCTCGGGGCTGTCCGCGGGGGGACGGCTGCCTTCGGGGGGGACGGGGCAGGGCGGGGTTCGGCT
TCTGGCGTGTGACCGGCGGCTCTAGAGCCTCTGCTAACCATGTTCATGCCTTCTTCTTTTTCCTACAGCT
CCTGGGCAACGTGCTGGTTATTGTGCTGTCTCATCATTTTGGCAAAGAATTCGCCACCATGAGGAGGGGC
TCTGGGAGCGGTCCGGCCTGGTGGCTGCAGGTACTGTCGCCTTTCCTGTTGCTTTTGTTCCACGGAGCTC
TCGCGGATCAGATCCGCTACTCCATTCCCGAGGAGCTGGCCAAGAACTCGATAGTAGGAAACCTCGCAAG
GGATCTGGGGCTCAGTGTCCAGAATCTGCCCACCCGGAAGCTAAGGGTCAGCGCAGAGAAGGATTATTTT
ACTGTAAATCCAGAGAGTGGGGACTTACTTGTGGGTGACAGAATAGACAGAGAGCAGGTTTGCGGGAAGC
AGCCTCAGTGTGTTTTGGAGTTCGATATTGTCGCTGAGAAGCCCTTAAATATTTTCCACGTAGCTGTAAT
TCTTCAGGATGTGAACGACAACGCTCCTCTATTCAAACAGAGTGAGGTTGATTTAAACATTGGAGAGTCC
ACCAGACCAGGTAAAGCATTTCCATTGGATCCAGCCCTCGATTTAGATGCTGGTTCTAATTCTCTGCAAA
AATACTATCTCACTGACAATGAATACTTTGAAGTCACGGAGAAAGAGACCCCAGATGGACGTAAATATCC
TGAGTTGATTCTAAAACGTTTTCTGGACAGAGAAGAGCATAATTTTCACCAACTGGTCCTCACGGCTGTG
GATGGGGGAGATCCTCCCCGAAGTGGCACCACCCAGATCCGAATCCAAGTCACAGACATCAATGATAACC
CGCCAATGTTCAGCCAGGATGTGTTCAGTGTCACCCTTCGGGAGGATGTACCACCAGGCTTCTCCGTGCT
TCAGGTGACAGCCACCGACCAGGACGAGGGTGTCAATGCAGAAATCACCTACGCTTTTCACAATGTGGAT
GAACAAGTGGAACGGATTTTTAACTTAGACAAGAGAACAGGAGAAATCACGACAAAGGATAATTTGGATT
TCGAGACAGCTAAGAGTTACACCCTGAATGTAGAAGCAAAAGATCCCGGAGACCTAGCATCCCATTGTAG
TATCCAAGTGAAAATTCTGGATGAGAATGATTGTGTACCGGAAGTAATTGTGACGTCAGTATTTACCCCC
CTACCAGAAGATTCTCCACTAGGAACAGTCATCGCCTTGATAAAAACCAGAGACAGAGACTCTGGAGAAA
ATGGAGACGTCTACTGCCATGTGTTGGGAAATGAAGGGTTTGTATTGAAATCTTCTTCGAAGAATTATTA
CAAACTAGTGACAGACAGAACTCTAGACCGGGAGGCGATACCGGAATACAACGTCACCATTGTAGCTGCC
GATAGGGGTAAGCCCCCGCTCTCCTCTAACGTAATCATCACTCTCCATATCTCAGATGTCAACGACAATG
CACCGGTTTTTCACCAGGCCTCCTACTTGGTCCATGTGGCTGAGAACAACCCACCTGGAACCTCCATTGC
TCAAGTCAGTGCTTCTGACCCGGATTTGGGATCCAATGGCCTCATTTCCTACTCCATCATAGCCAGCGAC
CTAGAGCCAAGGGCACTATCGGCTAGCGGCGAGGAGCTGTTCACCGGGGTGGTGCCCATCCTGGTCGAGC
TGGACGGCGACGTAAACGGCCACAAGTTCAGCGTGTCCGGCGAGGGCGAGGGCGATGCCACCTACGGCAA
GCTGACCCTGAAGCTGATCTGCACCACCGGCAAGCTGCCCGTGCCCTGGCCCACCCTCGTGACCACCCTG
GGCTACGGCCTGCAGTGCTTCGCCCGCTACCCCGACCACATGAAGCAGCACGACTTCTTCAAGTCCGCCA
TGCCCGAAGGCTACGTCCAGGAGCGCACCATCTTCTTCAAGGACGACGGCAACTACAAGACCCGCGCCGA
GGTGAAGTTCGAGGGCGACACCCTGGTGAACCGCATCGAGCTGAAGGGCATCGACTTCAAGGAGGACGGC
AACATCCTGGGGCACAAGCTGGAGTACAACTACAACAGCCACAACGTCTATATCACCGCCGACAAGCAGA
AGAACGGCATCAAGGCCAACTTCAAGATCCGCCACAACATCGAGGACGGCGGCGTGCAGCTCGCCGACCA
CTACCAGCAGAACACCCCCATCGGCGACGGCCCCGTGCTGCTGCCCGACAACCACTACCTGAGCTACCAG
TCCAAGCTGAGCAAAGACCCCAACGAGAAGCGCGATCACATGGTCCTGCTGGAGTTCGTGACCGCCGCCG
GGATCCCACCCCCTGCTAGCTCCTTCGTGTCCGTGAACCAGGACAGTGGAGTGGTGTTCGCGCAGCGCGC
CTTCGACCACGAGCAGCTGCGCTCCTTCCAGCTGACACTACAGGCGCGGGACCACGGATCGCCCACACTC
AGTGCCAATGTGAGCATGCGTGTGCTGGTGGGCGACCGCAACGACAACGCGCCACGCGTGCTGTATCCCA
CACTTGAGCCCGACGGCTCTGCGCTCTTCGACATGGTGCCGCGCGCTGCCGAGCCCGGATACCTGGTCAC
CAAGGTGGTGGCTGTGGATGCAGACTCCGGACACAATGCCTGGCTATCTTACCACGTGCTGCAGGCCAGC
GATCCCGGGCTCTTCAGCCTGGGACTGCGCACAGGCGAGGTGCGCACAGCGCGTGCCCTGGGAGACAGGG
ACTCAGCGCGGCAGCGCCTTCTGGTCGCTGTGCGTGATGGTGGACAGCCACCGCTCTCCGCTACAGCCAC
GCTGCACCTCATCTTCGCTGACAGCCTGCAGGAGGTCCTGCCAGACCTCAGCGATGACCCTCTACCATCT
GACCCTCAGAGTGAGCTTCAGTTTTACCTGGTGGTGGCCTTGGCCCTGATCTCAGTACTCTTCCTCCTGT
CGGTGATTCTGGCTATTGCCCTGCGTCTGAGACACTCCTCCAGATCAGCTGCCTGGGGCTGCTTTCAACC
TGGCCTCAGCTCTAACCTTGCGACTGGAGTTGGCGTTGCCATGCCAGGTGCCGAAGATGATGTGGTGTGA
AGATCTTTTTCCCTCTGCCAAAAATTATGGGGACATCATGAAGCCCCTTGAGCATCTGACTTCTGGCTAA
TAAAGGAAATTTATTTTCATTGCAATAGTGTGTTGGAATTTTTTGTGTCTCTCACTCGGAAGGACATATG
GGAGGGCAAATCATTTAAAACATCAGAATGAGTATTTGGTTTAGAGTTTGGCAACATATGCCCATATGCT
GGCTGCCATGAACAAAGGTTGGCTATAAAGAGGTCATCAGTATATGAAACAGCCCCCTGCTGTCCATTCC
TTATTCCATAGAAAAGCCTTGACTTGAGGTTAGATTTTTTTTATATTTTGTTTTGTGTTATTTTTTTCTT
TAACATCCCTAAAATTTTCCTTACATGTTTTACTAGCCAGATTTTTCCTCCTCTCCTGACTACTCCCAGT
CATAGCTGTCCCTCTTCTCTTATGGAGATCCCTCGACCTGCAGCCCAAGCTTGGCGTAATCATGGTCATA
GCTGTTTCCTGTGTGAAATTGTTATCCGCTCACAATTCCACACAACATACGAGCCGGAAGCATAAAGTGT
AAAGCCTGGGGTGCCTAATGAGTGAGCTAACTCACATTAATTGCGTTGCGCTCACTGCCCGCTTTCCAGT
CGGGAAACCTGTCGTGCCAGCGGATCCGCATCTCAATTAGTCAGCAACCATAGTCCCGCCCCTAACTCCG
CCCATCCCGCCCCTAACTCCGCCCAGTTCCGCCCATTCTCCGCCCCATGGCTGACTAATTTTTTTTATTT
ATGCAGAGGCCGAGGCCGCCTCGGCCTCTGAGCTATTCCAGAAGTAGTGAGGAGGCTTTTTTGGAGGCCT
AGGCTTTTGCAAAAAGCTAACTTGTTTATTGCAGCTTATAATGGTTACAAATAAAGCAATAGCATCACAA
ATTTCACAAATAAAGCATTTTTTTCACTGCATTCTAGTTGTGGTTTGTCCAAACTCATCAATGTATCTTA
TCATGTCTGGATCCGCTGCATTAATGAATCGGCCAACGCGCGGGGAGAGGCGGTTTGCGTATTGGGCGCT
CTTCCGCTTCCTCGCTCACTGACTCGCTGCGCTCGGTCGTTCGGCTGCGGCGAGCGGTATCAGCTCACTC
AAAGGCGGTAATACGGTTATCCACAGAATCAGGGGATAACGCAGGAAAGAACATGTGAGCAAAAGGCCAG
CAAAAGGCCAGGAACCGTAAAAAGGCCGCGTTGCTGGCGTTTTTCCATAGGCTCCGCCCCCCTGACGAGC
ATCACAAAAATCGACGCTCAAGTCAGAGGTGGCGAAACCCGACAGGACTATAAAGATACCAGGCGTTTCC
CCCTGGAAGCTCCCTCGTGCGCTCTCCTGTTCCGACCCTGCCGCTTACCGGATACCTGTCCGCCTTTCTC
CCTTCGGGAAGCGTGGCGCTTTCTCATAGCTCACGCTGTAGGTATCTCAGTTCGGTGTAGGTCGTTCGCT
CCAAGCTGGGCTGTGTGCACGAACCCCCCGTTCAGCCCGACCGCTGCGCCTTATCCGGTAACTATCGTCT
TGAGTCCAACCCGGTAAGACACGACTTATCGCCACTGGCAGCAGCCACTGGTAACAGGATTAGCAGAGCG
AGGTATGTAGGCGGTGCTACAGAGTTCTTGAAGTGGTGGCCTAACTACGGCTACACTAGAAGAACAGTAT
TTGGTATCTGCGCTCTGCTGAAGCCAGTTACCTTCGGAAAAAGAGTTGGTAGCTCTTGATCCGGCAAACA
AACCACCGCTGGTAGCGGTGGTTTTTTTGTTTGCAAGCAGCAGATTACGCGCAGAAAAAAAGGATCTCAA
GAAGATCCTTTGATCTTTTCTACGGGGTCTGACGCTCAGTGGAACGAAAACTCACGTTAAGGGATTTTGG
TCATGAGATTATCAAAAAGGATCTTCACCTAGATCCTTTTAAATTAAAAATGAAGTTTTAAATCAATCTA
AAGTATATATGAGTAAACTTGGTCTGACAGTTACCAATGCTTAATCAGTGAGGCACCTATCTCAGCGATC
TGTCTATTTCGTTCATCCATAGTTGCCTGACTCCCCGTCGTGTAGATAACTACGATACGGGAGGGCTTAC
CATCTGGCCCCAGTGCTGCAATGATACCGCGAGACCCACGCTCACCGGCTCCAGATTTATCAGCAATAAA
CCAGCCAGCCGGAAGGGCCGAGCGCAGAAGTGGTCCTGCAACTTTATCCGCCTCCATCCAGTCTATTAAT
TGTTGCCGGGAAGCTAGAGTAAGTAGTTCGCCAGTTAATAGTTTGCGCAACGTTGTTGCCATTGCTACAG
GCATCGTGGTGTCACGCTCGTCGTTTGGTATGGCTTCATTCAGCTCCGGTTCCCAACGATCAAGGCGAGT
TACATGATCCCCCATGTTGTGCAAAAAAGCGGTTAGCTCCTTCGGTCCTCCGATCGTTGTCAGAAGTAAG
TTGGCCGCAGTGTTATCACTCATGGTTATGGCAGCACTGCATAATTCTCTTACTGTCATGCCATCCGTAA
GATGCTTTTCTGTGACTGGTGAGTACTCAACCAAGTCATTCTGAGAATAGTGTATGCGGCGACCGAGTTG
CTCTTGCCCGGCGTCAATACGGGATAATACCGCGCCACATAGCAGAACTTTAAAAGTGCTCATCATTGGA
AAACGTTCTTCGGGGCGAAAACTCTCAAGGATCTTACCGCTGTTGAGATCCAGTTCGATGTAACCCACTC
GTGCACCCAACTGATCTTCAGCATCTTTTACTTTCACCAGCGTTTCTGGGTGAGCAAAAACAGGAAGGCA
AAATGCCGCAAAAAAGGGAATAAGGGCGACACGGAAATGTTGAATACTCATACTCTTCCTTTTTCAATAT
TATTGAAGCATTTATCAGGGTTATTGTCTCATGAGCGGATACATATTTGAATGTATTTAGAAAAATAAAC
AAATAGGGGTTCCGCGCACATTTCCCCGAAAAGTGCCACCTG
